Addgene plasmid #126712: pZ_P-GAP-ACS1
Purpose: yeast plasmid complementing ACS1 from Komagataella phaffii
Depositing lab: Menghao Cai. Depositing organization: East China University of Science and Technology. Publication: Engineered ethanol-driven biosynthetic system for improving production of acetyl-CoA derived drugs in Crabtree-negative yeast. Liu Y, Bai C, Liu Q, Xu Q, Qian Z, Peng Q, Yu J, Xu M, Zhou X, Zhang Y, Cai M. Metab Eng. 2019 Jul;54:275-284. doi: 10.1016/j.ymben.2019.05.001. Epub 2019 May 9. PubMed 31077813.
Backbone
  Vector backbone: pGAPZ_ A
  Backbone manufacturer: Invitrogen
  Backbone size w/o insert (bp): 3147
  Vector type: Yeast Expression
  Selectable markers: Zeocin
Growth in bacteria
  Bacterial resistance: Bleocin (Zeocin), 50 μg/mL
  Growth temperature: 37°C
  Growth strain: DH5alpha
  Copy number: Unknown
Gene/Insert
  Gene/Insert name: acs1
  Species: Komagataella phaffii
  Insert size (bp): 2004
  GenBank ID: CP014716.1
  Promoter: GAP
  Tag / fusion protein: 6xHis,Myc (C terminal on insert)
  Cloning method: Gibson Cloning
Terms and licenses: Academic/Nonprofit Terms; Industry Terms: Not Available to Industry
How to cite: pZ_P-GAP-ACS1 was a gift from Menghao Cai (Addgene plasmid # 126712 ; http://n2t.net/addgene:126712 ; RRID:Addgene_126712)
