[The description below was written by a language model from this plasmid's Addgene catalogue record and pLannotate feature annotations shown in this document.]
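Description:
pZ_P-GAP-ACS1 is a yeast expression plasmid built on the Invitrogen pGAPZ A backbone and intended for Komagataella phaffii (Pichia pastoris). It carries the K. phaffii acs1 gene, recorded as a roughly 2 kb insert introduced by Gibson assembly, under the constitutive GAP (glyceraldehyde-3-phosphate dehydrogenase) promoter, with the AOX1 transcription terminator downstream. The automated annotation labels the open reading frame as ACS2 from Candida albicans. This is a homology-based best match to a related acetyl-CoA synthetase rather than a different insert, and the catalogue entry identifies the gene as K. phaffii acs1. The record lists C-terminal Myc and 6xHis tags. The feature table shows only a short 6xHis-containing fragment (called as part of a composite tag) just after the coding region and does not annotate the Myc epitope separately.

Selection uses a single Sh ble (BleoR) cassette that confers Zeocin resistance in both hosts. The S. cerevisiae TEF1 promoter drives it in yeast, the synthetic EM7 promoter drives it in E. coli, and the CYC1 terminator closes the unit. A high-copy ColE1/pUC-type origin supports propagation in bacteria. No yeast replication origin is annotated, consistent with the pGAPZ family being used as integrating vectors, although the record does not state the integration strategy.

The stated purpose is complementation of ACS1 in K. phaffii. The associated work concerns engineering an ethanol-driven biosynthetic system to improve production of acetyl-CoA-derived compounds in this Crabtree-negative yeast. The annotated sequence record is 4,841 nt, somewhat shorter than the sum of the listed backbone and insert sizes.
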