Features (pLannotate 1.2.2; 10 found; start..end, strand, type, name):
     36..512     +  promoter       GAP promoter: promoter for Pichia pastoris glyceraldehyde-3-phosphate dehydrogenase
    513..2492    +  CDS            ACS2: ACS2_CANAL - Experimental evidence at protein level: Swiss-Prot protein existence level 1. From Candida albicans (strain SC5314 / ATCC MYA-2876) (Yeast).
   2592..2609    +  CDS            capTEV™ (fragment): composite tag for in vivo biotinylation, TEV protease cleavage, and 6xHis tagging
   2620..2685    +  CDS            AOX1 (fragment): ALOX1_KOMPC - Experimental evidence at protein level: Swiss-Prot protein existence level 1. Major isoform of alcohol oxidase, which catalyzes the oxidation of methanol to formaldehyde and hydrogen peroxide, the first step in the methanol utilization pathway of methylotrophic yeasts. From Komagataella phaffii (strain ATCC 76273 / CBS 7435 / CECT 11047 / NRRL Y-11430 / Wegner 21-1) (Yeast) (Pichia pastoris).
   2689..2935    +  terminator     AOX1 terminator: Pichia pastoris AOX1; transcription terminator for AOX1
   2956..3363    +  promoter       TEF1 promoter: S. cerevisiae TEF1; promoter for EF-1α
   3370..3417    +  promoter       EM7 promoter: synthetic bacterial promoter&nbsp
   3436..3810    +  CDS            BleoR: antibiotic-binding protein; Sh ble from Streptoalloteichus hindustanus; confers resistance to bleomycin, phleomycin, and Zeocin™
   3876..4123    +  terminator     CYC1 terminator: S. cerevisiae CYC1; transcription terminator for CYC1
   4198..4786    -  rep_origin     ori: high-copy-number ColE1/pMB1/pBR322/pUC origin of replication
>Addgene plasmid #126712 | pZ_P-GAP-ACS1 | addgene full sequence | sequence record 247141 | Addgene NGS Result
GTTAAGGGATTTTGGTCATGCATGAGATCAGATCTTTTTTGTAGAAATGTCTTGGTGTCCTCGTCCAATC
AGGTAGCCATCTCTGAAATATCTGGCTCCGTTGCAACTCCGAACGACCTGCTGGCAACGTAAAATTCTCC
GGGGTAAAACTTAAATGTGGAGTAATGGAACCAGAAACGTCTCTTCCCTTCTCTCTCCTTCCACCGCCCG
TTACCGTCCCTAGGAAATTTTACTCTGCTGGAGAGCTTCTTCTACGGCCCCCTTGCAGCAATGCTCTTCC
CAGCATTACGTTGCGGGTAAAACGGAGGTCGTGTACCCGACCTAGCAGCCCAGGGATGGAAAAGTCCCGG
CCGTCGCTGGCAATAATAGCGGGCGGACGCATGTCATGAGATTATTGGAAACCACCAGAATCGAATATAA
AAGGCGAACACCTTTCCCAATTTTGGTTTCTCCTGACCCAAAGACTTTAAATTTAATTTATTTGTCCCTA
TTTCAATCAATTGAACAACTATATGCCATTAGATAACGAACACTTACTTCATGAAAATTCCATTGACCCA
CCAAAGGGATTCTTTGAAAGACACCCTGGAACTCCTAATATACCAGGCGGTTGGGAAGAATACTTGAAGC
TGTACAATCAGTCCATCGAGAACCCCTCAAAGTTTTTTGGAGAAAAAGCAAAGGAATTCTTGTCATGGGC
TACTCCTTTCACTGACGCTCGTTACCCACCTGGTAATGGATTTCAGAATGGTGACTCCGCCGCTTGGTTT
CTGAATGGTGAGTTGAACGCGTCGTACAACTGTGTTGATAGACATGCTTTAAAGAATCCAGACAAACCTG
CCATTATTTATGAGGCTGATGAACCTAATCAAGGCCGTACGGTTACCTATGGAGAGTTGCTGAAGGATGT
TTGTCGAATTGCCCAAGTATTGACTGACCTGGGTGTGAAAAAGGGTGACACTGTTGCTGTTTACCTGCCT
ATGGTTCCAGAAGCTATCACCACTTTATTGGCTATCGTTAGAATCGGTGCTATCCACTCTGTTGTCTTCG
CAGGTTTTTCAGCTGGTTCTCTACGTGATCGTATATTGGATGCTGATTCTAGAATTGTTATCACTTCTGA
TGAATCTCTGAGAGGTGGGAAGATCATCGAGACTAAGAAGATTGTTGACGAGGCTCTGAAGTCTTGCCCA
GATGTTCGTAATGTGCTGGTCTTCAAAAGAACAGGTACACCACATCTTCCATGGGTTGAGGGTCGTGATC
TTTGGTGGCACGAGGAAATCATTAAGCATGTTCCGTACTCTCCCCCAGTGAATGTTAGATCTGAAGATAC
TTCATTTTTGCTTTACACTTCTGGCTCTACCGGAAAGCCTAAAGGTATCCAGCATTCAACTGCTGGCTAC
TTACTGGGAGCTCTTTTGACCACCAAGTATGTCTTTGATGTTCAGGGTGATGATATTTTATTCACTGCTG
GTGATGTGGGCTGGATCACAGGGCATTCTTATGTAGTTTACGGTCCACTTTTAAACGGGGCTACGACAGT
TGTTTTTGAGGGCACCCCAGCTTACCCAGACTATTCACGTTATTGGGATATCGTTGACAAACACAAAGTT
ACTCAGTTTTATGTAGCACCAACTGCTCTTAGGTTGCTGAAGAGAGCTGGTAGCAAGTATGTCCAGAATC
ATGATTTGTCTTCAATCAGGGTTTTGGGTTCCGTTGGTGAACCTATAGCCGCTGAAGTTTGGGAATGGTA
CAACGAGTATGTTGGAAGAGGAAAAGCTCATATTTGTGATACGTATTGGCAAACAGAGACTGGTTCTCAC
ATTATTGCTCCAATAGCTGGTGTGTCAAAGACCAAACCAGGTTCAGCATCTTTCCCCTTCTTCGGTATTG
ATCCGGTTATTCTAGATGCTACTACTGGAGAGGAACTCAAAGGTAATAATGTTGAAGGTGTTTTGGCTAT
CAGAAATCCATGGCCATCTATGGCTAGAACAGTCTGGAAGGACTACAACCGTTTCCTGGATACATATCTC
AGGCCATATGAAGGTTATTACTTCACTGGTGATGGAGCTGCCAGAGATCAGGAAGGATTTTATTGGGTTC
TGGGTAGAGTTGATGATGTTGTTAATGTGTCAGGTCACAGATTGTCTACTGCCGAGATTGAAAGCGCTCT
AATCGAACACAATTTGGTAGGAGAGTCTGCTGTCGTCGGATTCCCTGACGAGCTGACTGGTTCTGCTGTG
GCCGCGTTTGTGTCTTTGAAGAAGGACGTCGACAATCCAGCGGAAGTGAAAAAGGAGTTAATCCTTACTG
TCAGAAAAGAGATTGGACCATTCGCTGCACCTAAACTCATCATCTTGGTAAGTGATCTTCCAAAGACCAG
ATCAGGTAAGATAATGAGACGTATTCTCAGAAAGGTTTTGGCTGGAGAGGAAGACTCTCTGGGCGACATT
TCAACTCTTTCAAACCCTTCGATTGTGGAAGAGATAATCTCTACCGTTAAAAGGGATGCCCGCAAACCTC
GAGCCGCGGCGGCCGCCAGCTTTCTAGAACAAAAACTCATCTCAGAAGAGGATCTGAATAGCGCCGTCGA
CCATCATCATCATCATCATTGAGTTTGTAGCCTTAGACATGACTGTTCCTCAGTTCAAGTTGGGCACTTA
CGAGAAGACCGGTCTTGCTAGATTCTAATCAAGAGGATGTCAGAATGCCATTTGCCTGAGAGATGCAGGC
TTCATTTTTGATACTTTTTTATTTGTAACCTATATAGTATAGGATTTTTTTTGTCATTTTGTTTCTTCTC
GTACGAGCTTGCTCCTGATCAGCCTATCTCGCAGCTGATGAATATCTTGTGGTAGGGGTTTGGGAAAATC
ATTCGAGTTTGATGTTTTTCTTGGTATTTCCCACTCCTCTTCAGAGTACAGAAGATTAAGTGAGACCTTC
GTTTGTGCGGATCCCCCACACACCATAGCTTCAAAATGTTTCTACTCCTTTTTTACTCTTCCAGATTTTC
TCGGACTCCGCGCATCGCCGTACCACTTCAAAACACCCAAGCACAGCATACTAAATTTCCCCTCTTTCTT
CCTCTAGGGTGTCGTTAATTACCCGTACTAAAGGTTTGGAAAAGAAAAAAGAGACCGCCTCGTTTCTTTT
TCTTCGTCGAAAAAGGCAATAAAAATTTTTATCACGTTTCTTTTTCTTGAAAATTTTTTTTTTTGATTTT
TTTCTCTTTCGATGACCTCCCATTGATATTTAAGTTAATAAACGGTCTTCAATTTCTCAAGTTTCAGTTT
CATTTTTCTTGTTCTATTACAACTTTTTTTACTTCTTGCTCATTAGAAAGAAAGCATAGCAATCTAATCT
AAGGGCGGTGTTGACAATTAATCATCGGCATAGTATATCGGCATAGTATAATACGACAAGGTGAGGAACT
AAACCATGGCCAAGTTGACCAGTGCCGTTCCGGTGCTCACCGCGCGCGACGTCGCCGGAGCGGTCGAGTT
CTGGACCGACCGGCTCGGGTTCTCCCGGGACTTCGTGGAGGACGACTTCGCCGGTGTGGTCCGGGACGAC
GTGACCCTGTTCATCAGCGCGGTCCAGGACCAGGTGGTGCCGGACAACACCCTGGCCTGGGTGTGGGTGC
GCGGCCTGGACGAGCTGTACGCCGAGTGGTCGGAGGTCGTGTCCACGAACTTCCGGGACGCCTCCGGGCC
GGCCATGACCGAGATCGGCGAGCAGCCGTGGGGGCGGGAGTTCGCCCTGCGCGACCCGGCCGGCAACTGC
GTGCACTTCGTGGCCGAGGAGCAGGACTGACACGTCCGACGCGGCCCGACGGGTCCGAGGCCTCGGAGAT
CCGTCCCCCTTTTCCTTTGTCGATATCATGTAATTAGTTATGTCACGCTTACATTCACGCCCTCCCCCCA
CATCCGCTCTAACCGAAAAGGAAGGAGTTAGACAACCTGAAGTCTAGGTCCCTATTTATTTTTTTATAGT
TATGTTAGTATTAAGAACGTTATTTATATTTCAAATTTTTCTTTTTTTTCTGTACAGACGCGTGTACGCA
TGTAACATTATACTGAAAACCTTGCTTGAGAAGGTTTTGGGACGCTCGAAGGCTTTAATTTGCAAGCTGG
AGACCAACATGTGAGCAAAAGGCCAGCAAAAGGCCAGGAACCGTAAAAAGGCCGCGTTGCTGGCGTTTTT
CCATAGGCTCCGCCCCCCTGACGAGCATCACAAAAATCGACGCTCAAGTCAGAGGTGGCGAAACCCGACA
GGACTATAAAGATACCAGGCGTTTCCCCCTGGAAGCTCCCTCGTGCGCTCTCCTGTTCCGACCCTGCCGC
TTACCGGATACCTGTCCGCCTTTCTCCCTTCGGGAAGCGTGGCGCTTTCTCATAGCTCACGCTGTAGGTA
TCTCAGTTCGGTGTAGGTCGTTCGCTCCAAGCTGGGCTGTGTGCACGAACCCCCCGTTCAGCCCGACCGC
TGCGCCTTATCCGGTAACTATCGTCTTGAGTCCAACCCGGTAAGACACGACTTATCGCCACTGGCAGCAG
CCACTGGTAACAGGATTAGCAGAGCGAGGTATGTAGGCGGTGCTACAGAGTTCTTGAAGTGGTGGCCTAA
CTACGGCTACACTAGAAGAACAGTATTTGGTATCTGCGCTCTGCTGAAGCCAGTTACCTTCGGAAAAAGA
GTTGGTAGCTCTTGATCCGGCAAACAAACCACCGCTGGTAGCGGTGGTTTTTTTGTTTGCAAGCAGCAGA
TTACGCGCAGAAAAAAAGGATCTCAAGAAGATCCTTTGATCTTTTCTACGGGGTCTGACGCTCAGTGGAA
CGAAAACTCAC
